Addgene plasmid #78405: pNXRVg-HACre
Purpose: constitutive Cre expression vector
Depositing lab: Kazunori Tomita. Depositing organization: University College London. Publication: Sequential and counter-selectable cassettes for fission yeast. Amelina H, Moiseeva V, Collopy LC, Pearson SR, Armstrong CA, Tomita K. BMC Biotechnol. 2016 Nov 8;16(1):76. 10.1186/s12896-016-0307-4 PubMed 27825338.
Backbone
  Vector backbone: pFA6a-kanMX6
  Vector type: Yeast Expression
  Selectable markers: arg3+
Growth in bacteria
  Bacterial resistance: Ampicillin, 100 μg/mL
  Growth temperature: 37°C
  Growth strain: DH5alpha
  Copy number: High Copy
Gene/Insert 1
  Gene/Insert name: 3xHA-nls-Cre
Gene/Insert 2
  Gene/Insert name: arg3+
  Species: S. pombe (fission yeast)
  Insert size (bp): 1312
  Entrez Gene: arg3 (a.k.a. SPAC4G9.10)
Terms and licenses: Academic/Nonprofit Terms; Industry Terms: Not Available to Industry
How to cite: pNXRVg-HACre was a gift from Kazunori Tomita (Addgene plasmid # 78405 ; http://n2t.net/addgene:78405 ; RRID:Addgene_78405)
