[The description below was written by a language model from this plasmid's Addgene catalogue record and pLannotate feature annotations shown in this document.]
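Description:
pNXRVg-HACre is a 6,364 bp fission yeast expression plasmid built on the pFA6a-kanMX6 backbone and intended for constitutive production of Cre recombinase in Schizosaccharomyces pombe. In E. coli it is maintained as a high-copy plasmid through a ColE1/pUC-type origin and selected with ampicillin via the β-lactamase gene and its native promoter. Short remnants of the pBR322 rop and bom regions are also annotated. In yeast, the S. pombe ars1 autonomously replicating sequence allows episomal maintenance, and the S. pombe arg3+ gene, which encodes ornithine carbamoyltransferase of the arginine biosynthesis pathway, serves as the auxotrophic marker, complementing arg3-deficient hosts. The kanMX6 marker implied by the backbone name does not appear in the feature table.

The payload is a 3xHA-nls-Cre fusion. Three tandem HA epitope tags allow immunodetection of the protein, and they are followed by the bacteriophage P1 Cre coding sequence. The nuclear localisation signal named in the catalogue entry is not annotated separately; it may lie in the short gap between the tag and Cre. In the annotated sequence, the cassette sits downstream of the human cytomegalovirus immediate early enhancer and promoter and is terminated by the S. cerevisiae ADH1 terminator. The record does not explicitly name the driving promoter, but this arrangement fits the stated constitutive expression.

Cre catalyses recombination between loxP sites, and the associated publication concerns sequential and counter-selectable cassettes for fission yeast. The plasmid is therefore likely used to excise or rearrange lox-flanked marker cassettes in the S. pombe genome so that markers can be reused. The record itself states the purpose only as constitutive Cre expression.
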