Features (pLannotate 1.2.2; 13 found; start..end, strand, type, name):
     70..105     +  CDS            rop (fragment): Rop protein, which maintains plasmids at low copy number; rop
    207..255     +  misc_feature   bom (fragment): basis of mobility region from pBR322
    295..598     +  enhancer       CMV enhancer: human cytomegalovirus immediate early enhancer
    599..802     +  promoter       CMV promoter: human cytomegalovirus (CMV) immediate early promoter
    830..849     +  misc_feature   MCS (fragment): multiple cloning site
    895..984     +  CDS            3xHA: three tandem HA epitope tags
   1037..2062    +  CDS            Cre: site-specific recombinase Cre is a site-specific recombinase from bacteriophage P1. Recombination occurs at loxP sequences.
   2091..2278    +  terminator     ADH1 terminator: S. cerevisiae ADH1; transcription terminator for the S. cerevisiae alcohol dehydrogenase 1 (ADH1) gene
   2443..3423    +  CDS            arg3: OTC_SCHPO - Experimental evidence at protein level: Swiss-Prot protein existence level 1. Ornithine carbamoyltransferase involved in the synthesis of arginine from glutamate via ornithine and the urea cycle. From Schizosaccharomyces pombe (strain 972 / ATCC 24843) (Fission yeast).
   3650..4433    -  rep_origin     ars1: Schizosaccharomyces pombe autonomously replicating sequence ars1
   4615..5203    -  rep_origin     ori: high-copy-number ColE1/pMB1/pBR322/pUC origin of replication
   5374..6234    -  CDS            AmpR: β-lactamase; bla; confers resistance to ampicillin, carbenicillin, and related antibiotics
   6235..6339    -  promoter       AmpR promoter: bla
>Addgene plasmid #78405 | pNXRVg-HACre | depositor full sequence | sequence record 146385 | pNXRVg-HACre sequence 6364 bps
GACGTCTAAGAAACCATTATTATCATGACATTAACCTATAAAAATAGGCGTATCACGAGGCCCTTTCGTC
TCGCGCGTTTCGGTGATGACGGTGAAAACCTCTGACACATGCAGCTCCCGGAGACGGTCACAGCTTGTCT
GTAAGCGGATGCCGGGAGCAGACAAGCCCGTCAGGGCGCGTCAGCGGGTGTTGGCGGGTGTCGGGGCTGG
CTTAACTATGCGGCATCAGAGCAGATTGTACTGAGAGTGCACCATTACGGGGTCATTAGTTCATAGCCCA
TATATGGAGTTCCGCGTTACATAACTTACGGTAAATGGCCCGCCTGGCTGACCGCCCAACGACCCCCGCC
CATTGACGTCAATAATGACGTATGTTCCCATAGTAACGCCAATAGGGACTTTCCATTGACGTCAATGGGT
GGAGTATTTACGGTAAACTGCCCACTTGGCAGTACATCAAGTGTATCATATGCCAAGTACGCCCCCTATT
GACGTCAATGACGGTAAATGGCCCGCCTGGCATTATGCCCAGTACATGACCTTATGGGACTTTCCTACTT
GGCAGTACATCTACGTATTAGTCATCGCTATTACCATGGTGATGCGGTTTTGGCAGTACATCAATGGGCG
TGGATAGCGGTTTGACTCACGGGGATTTCCAAGTCTCCACCCCATTGACGTCAATGGGAGTTTGTTTTGG
CACCAAAATCAACGGGACTTTCCAAAATGTCGTAACAACTCCGCCCCATTGACGCAAATGGGCGGTAGGC
GTGTACGGTGGGAGGTCTATATAAGCAGAGCTGGTTTAGTGAACCGTCAGATCCGCTAGGATCTCGAGCT
CAAGCTTCGTACGCTGCAGGTCGACGGATCCCCGGGTTAATTAACGCTAGCATGTACCCATACGATGTTC
CTGACTATGCGGGCTACCCGTATGACGTGCCGGACTATGCAGGAGCCTATCCTTATGACGTTCCAGATTA
CGCTGGTTCTAGATGTACTCCACCAAAGAAGAAGAGAAAGGTTGCCCCTAGCATGGCCAATTTACTGACC
GTACACCAAAATTTGCCTGCATTACCGGTCGATGCAACGAGTGATGAGGTTCGCAAGAACCTGATGGACA
TGTTCAGGGATCGCCAGGCGTTTTCTGAGCATACCTGGAAAATGCTTCTGTCCGTTTGCCGGTCGTGGGC
GGCATGGTGCAAGTTGAATAACCGGAAATGGTTTCCCGCAGAACCTGAAGATGTTCGCGATTATCTTCTA
TATCTTCAGGCGCGCGGTCTGGCAGTAAAAACTATCCAGCAACATTTGGGCCAGCTAAACATGCTTCATC
GTCGGTCCGGGCTGCCACGACCAAGTGACAGCAATGCTGTTTCACTGGTTATGCGGCGGATCCGAAAAGA
AAACGTTGATGCCGGTGAACGTGCAAAACAGGCTCTAGCGTTCGAACGCACTGATTTCGACCAGGTTCGT
TCACTCATGGAAAATAGCGATCGCTGCCAGGATATACGTAATCTGGCATTTCTGGGGATTGCTTATAACA
CCCTGTTACGTATAGCCGAAATTGCCAGGATCAGGGTTAAAGATATCTCACGTACTGACGGTGGGAGAAT
GTTAATCCATATTGGCAGAACGAAAACGCTGGTTAGCACCGCAGGTGTAGAGAAGGCACTTAGCCTGGGG
GTAACTAAACTGGTCGAGCGATGGATTTCCGTCTCTGGTGTAGCTGATGATCCGAATAACTACCTGTTTT
GCCGGGTCAGAAAAAATGGTGTTGCCGCGCCATCTGCCACCAGCCAGCTATCAACTCGCGCCCTGGAAGG
GATTTTTGAAGCAACTCATCGATTGATTTACGGCGCTAAGGATGACTCTGGTCAGAGATACCTGGCCTGG
TCTGGACACAGTGCCCGTGTCGGAGCCGCGCGAGATATGGCCCGCGCTGGAGTTTCAATACCGGAGATCA
TGCAAGCTGGTGGCTGGACCAATGTAAATATTGTCATGAACTATATCCGTAACCTGGATAGTGAAACAGG
GGCAATGGTGCGCCTGCTGGAAGATGGCGATTCTAGATGAGGCGCGCCACTTCTAAATAAGCGAATTTCT
TATGATTTATGATTTTTATTATTAAATAAGTTATAAAAAAAATAAGTGTATACAAATTTTAAAGTGACTC
TTAGGTTTTAAAACGAAAATTCTTATTCTTGAGTAACTCTTTCCTGTAGGTCAGGTTGCTTTCTCAGGTA
TAGTATGAGGTCGCTCTTATTGACCACACCTCTACCGGCAGATCCGCTAGGGATAACAGGGTAATATAGA
TCTCGGCTATATGCAATCTCACCCTGAATATCTAAGAAATTACCAGTAACTTGTGGGTTCCTTGTAGTCG
ACTACAAAAACCGTATTTTTGATATATTTAGTCGAGAAGAATTATTCAGTTTGCAATTGAAAATGTCTTT
CAAAAAATTTCCTCGTCATTTACTATCCATTCGTGATCTTAGTCGCGGAGAGATTGTAAAGTTGATCGAT
CGGTCTTCTGAAATTAAACAAGCTTATAAGCAGAATTTTCAGAATCGCCGTTCTGTTCAAATGAGTGGTT
TGTCGTCTCAGAATGTCGCCATGATCTTCAGTAAGCGTAGCACTCGTACTCGTGTATCAGTCGAAAGTGC
TGTCAGTTGCCTTGGCGGCAATGCCATGTTTTTAGGTAAAGATGATATCCAATTAGGAGTGAATGAGTCT
TTATACGATACTTCAAAAGTTATATCAAGTATGGTTTCTGGTATTGTTGCTCGCGTAAACAAATATTCAG
ATGTTGCTACGCTCGCTAAACATGCCTCTTGTCCTGTTATTAATGGTCTTTGTGACACGTTTCATCCTCT
CCAGGCGTTAGCAGATTTACTCACTATTAAGGAAACTTTCAAAAGCTTTGACGGTTTAAAAGTTGCATGG
GTAGGTGATGCCAATAACGTTTTACATGATTTGATGATTGCAAATGCCAAGGTTGGTATTCATACTAGCG
TTGCTAAGCCCAAGGACGTCAACGTTCGCGACGATATTTTATCAATCGTTAACGAAGCTGCGAACGAAAA
CGGTTCTACTTTTGAAATTGTTAACGACCCCAAGGTTGCTGTTAAAAATGCTGATATCGTCGTTACCGAC
ACTTGGATTTCTATGGGTCAAGAAGCTGAGAAGGAACAACGTCTTAAACAATTTACAGGATTCCAAGTCA
CCGGAGAGATCATGAAGCTTGCCAAACCTAGCTGCAAATTCATGCATTGTTTACCCCGTCATCCCGAGGA
AGTGTCTGACGAGGTATTTTATGGAGAGAACAGTTTAGTTTTCCAAGAAGCAGAGAACCGCAAATGGACC
ACTGTTGCTGTCTTGGAGGCTTTGCTTGTCAACCGTGGTGAAATTCTTCCTCCTGCCTCAGCCTAAACTG
AAATCCTTAATTTCATTTTTATCTGGGGAATGTGCAAACAATGCCAACTTTATAATTTTTTTTATTGGGC
GTGCAAATTGTGATATTCATTTTTGAAATTTTATGTACTTTGTTTCACAAAAAGAAAATTGACTTTTGAG
AAAATTTTTTAATTGACAATTACTTTTCAGATTTTTTATGCGCAGGACACAGGCTGTTTAAACGAGCTCG
AATTCTAGGTAGGCATTTTGTTTAGTTAAAGGTACTTAAGTAATTAGTATAAACGAACCAATTTTATAAT
CAGGAAGTTAAGTGAATGGTAGCACATGTCGTAAAAATTGTGAATTTTTATTGAATAATATTTTAAATAC
AAGCCTTTCTAGACTAGGTATACTCATAAACATATATGAGCAAAAGGATAGAGGAGATTACATTGCATCT
TCTACAAATTTATTTATTGCCCTTTACTGAAAAATTAAATAATGAGTACTAAATGATAAAAAGCGCTCAG
TACAAGAAAGATTGCAAAAATATTGCATTCTTCATGAATTAAAGTTGCATATAAGGCATATTGAAAGTAA
TAGTACTAAAACAGCAGTTAGCGAAAATTAATAGAATTATATTCGCAAGACAATTGTGACATTAAATTAA
AAAATTGTAGAATTTTTACTATCCTCTTTAACGCCATGAGCCTTTATAAAAAGGTTAAATTAGTTTTAAC
ATTCTTTTTTTGAGTAAGAGTTTACAATTTATCAAAACCTGTGTTATTATATTCATTAGTTTCAATTTAT
TAGCATCTAGAGAAAAATCAATTGGCAGTTACATTGTTGGAATTTATGAAGAAAAAGAATCTACAACGGA
GAATAAGTTGCTGATCGCTTTCCCTAAAATTGTATATTTTGCTGAGCTTATTTTGACATTTCGTTGAAGT
TTTCTCTAATTCGCATTCATTTTAAGTAAAACAATGAGAAATAAAATTACAAAAAATACAAATTAAAATA
CAATTTTTAGCTATAATTATAGACCTAGGCTTCCTCGCTCACTGACTCGCTGCGCTCGGTCGTTCGGCTG
CGGCGAGCGGTATCAGCTCACTCAAAGGCGGTAATACGGTTATCCACAGAATCAGGGGATAACGCAGGAA
AGAACATGTGAGCAAAAGGCCAGCAAAAGGCCAGGAACCGTAAAAAGGCCGCGTTGCTGGCGTTTTTCCA
TAGGCTCCGCCCCCCTGACGAGCATCACAAAAATCGACGCTCAAGTCAGAGGTGGCGAAACCCGACAGGA
CTATAAAGATACCAGGCGTTTCCCCCTGGAAGCTCCCTCGTGCGCTCTCCTGTTCCGACCCTGCCGCTTA
CCGGATACCTGTCCGCCTTTCTCCCTTCGGGAAGCGTGGCGCTTTCTCAATGCTCACGCTGTAGGTATCT
CAGTTCGGTGTAGGTCGTTCGCTCCAAGCTGGGCTGTGTGCACGAACCCCCCGTTCAGCCCGACCGCTGC
GCCTTATCCGGTAACTATCGTCTTGAGTCCAACCCGGTAAGACACGACTTATCGCCACTGGCAGCAGCCA
CTGGTAACAGGATTAGCAGAGCGAGGTATGTAGGCGGTGCTACAGAGTTCTTGAAGTGGTGGCCTAACTA
CGGCTACACTAGAAGGACAGTATTTGGTATCTGCGCTCTGCTGAAGCCAGTTACCTTCGGAAAAAGAGTT
GGTAGCTCTTGATCCGGCAAACAAACCACCGCTGGTAGCGGTGGTTTTTTTGTTTGCAAGCAGCAGATTA
CGCGCAGAAAAAAAGGATCTCAAGAAGATCCTTTGATCTTTTCTACGGGGTCTGACGCTCAGTGGAACGA
AAACTCACGTTAAGGGATTTTGGTCATGAGATTATCAAAAAGGATCTTCACCTAGATCCTTTTAAATTAA
AAATGAAGTTTTAAATCAATCTAAAGTATATATGAGTAAACTTGGTCTGACAGTTACCAATGCTTAATCA
GTGAGGCACCTATCTCAGCGATCTGTCTATTTCGTTCATCCATAGTTGCCTGACTCCCCGTCGTGTAGAT
AACTACGATACGGGAGGGCTTACCATCTGGCCCCAGTGCTGCAATGATACCGCGAGACCCACGCTCACCG
GCTCCAGATTTATCAGCAATAAACCAGCCAGCCGGAAGGGCCGAGCGCAGAAGTGGTCCTGCAACTTTAT
CCGCCTCCATCCAGTCTATTAATTGTTGCCGGGAAGCTAGAGTAAGTAGTTCGCCAGTTAATAGTTTGCG
CAACGTTGTTGCCATTGCTACAGGCATCGTGGTGTCACGCTCGTCGTTTGGTATGGCTTCATTCAGCTCC
GGTTCCCAACGATCAAGGCGAGTTACATGATCCCCCATGTTGTGCAAAAAAGCGGTTAGCTCCTTCGGTC
CTCCGATCGTTGTCAGAAGTAAGTTGGCCGCAGTGTTATCACTCATGGTTATGGCAGCACTGCATAATTC
TCTTACTGTCATGCCATCCGTAAGATGCTTTTCTGTGACTGGTGAGTACTCAACCAAGTCATTCTGAGAA
TAGTGTATGCGGCGACCGAGTTGCTCTTGCCCGGCGTCAATACGGGATAATACCGCGCCACATAGCAGAA
CTTTAAAAGTGCTCATCATTGGAAAACGTTCTTCGGGGCGAAAACTCTCAAGGATCTTACCGCTGTTGAG
ATCCAGTTCGATGTAACCCACTCGTGCACCCAACTGATCTTCAGCATCTTTTACTTTCACCAGCGTTTCT
GGGTGAGCAAAAACAGGAAGGCAAAATGCCGCAAAAAAGGGAATAAGGGCGACACGGAAATGTTGAATAC
TCATACTCTTCCTTTTTCAATATTATTGAAGCATTTATCAGGGTTATTGTCTCATGAGCGGATACATATT
TGAATGTATTTAGAAAAATAAACAAATAGGGGTTCCGCGCACATTTCCCCGAAAAGTGCCACCT
