>Addgene plasmid #78405 | pNXRVg-HACre | addgene partial sequence | sequence record 149692 | CMV-F 5'-CGCAAATGGGCGGTAGGCGTG-3'
GCTGGTTTAGTGAACCGTCAGATCCGCTAGGATCTCGAGCTCAAGCTTCGTACGCTGCAGGTCGACGGAT
CCCCGGGTTAATTAACGCTAGCATGTACCCATACGATGTTCCTGACTATGCGGGCTACCCGTATGACGTG
CCGGACTATGCAGGAGCCTATCCTTATGACGTTCCAGATTACGCTGGTTCTAGATGTACTCCACCAAAGA
AGAAGAGAAAGGTTGCCCCTAGCATGGCCAATTTACTGACCGTACACCAAAATTTGCCTGCATTACCGGT
CGATGCAACGAGTGATGAGGTTCGCAAGAACCTGATGGACATGTTCAGGGATCGCCAGGCGTTTTCTGAG
CATACCTGGAAAATGCTTCTGTCCGTTTGCCGGTCGTGGGCGGCATGGTGCAAGTTGAATAACCGGAAAT
GGTTTCCCGCAGAACCTGAAGATGTTCGCGATTATCTTCTATATCTTCAGGCGCGCGGTCTGGCAGTAAA
AACTATCCAGCAACATTTGGGCCAGCTAAACATGCTTCATCGTCGGTCCGGGCTGCCACGACCAAGTGAC
AGCAATGCTGTTTCACTGGTTATGCGGCGGATCCGAAAAGAAAACGTTGATGCCGGTGAACGTGCAAAAC
AGGCTCTAGCGTTCGAACGCACTGATTTCGACCAGGTTCGTTCACTCATGGAAAATAGCGATCGCTGCCA
GGATATACGTAATCTGGCATTTCTGGGGATTGCTTATAACACCCTGTTACGTATAGCCGAAATTGCCAGG
ATCAGGGTTAAAGATATCTCACGTACTGACGGTGGGAGAATGTTAATCCATATTGGCAGAACGAAAACGC
TGGTTAGCACCGCAGGTGTAGAGAAGGCACTTAGCCTGGGGGTAACTAAACTGGTCGAGCGATGGATTTC
CGTCTCTGGTGTAGCTGATGATCCGAATAACTACCTGTTTTGCCGGGTCAGAAAAAATGGTGTTGCCGCG
CCATCTGCCACCAGCCAGCTATCAACTCGCGCCCTGGAAGGGATTTTTGAAGCAACTCATCGATTGATTT
ACGGCGCTAAGGATGACTCTGG
