>Addgene plasmid #78405 | pNXRVg-HACre | addgene partial sequence | sequence record 149693 | tnsA-F 5'-CGAGCCTTAACCGCAAATGG-3'
TTGCTTGTCAACCGTGGTGAAATTCTTCCTCCTGCCTCAGCCTAAACTGAAATCCTTAATTTCATTTTTA
TCTGGGGAATGTGCAAACAATGCCAACTTTATAATTTTTTTTATTGGGCGTGCAAATTGTGATATTCATT
TTTGAAATTTTATGTACTTTGTTTCACAAAAAGAAAATTGACTTTTGAGAAAATTTTTTAATTGACAATT
ACTTTTCAGATTTTTTATGCGCAGGACACAGGCTGTTTAAACGAGCTCGAATTCTAGGTAGGCATTTTGT
TTAGTTAAAGGTACTTAAGTAATTAGTATAAACGAACCAATTTTATAATCAGGAAGTTAAGTGAATGGTA
GCACATGTCGTAAAAATTGTGAATTTTTATTGAATAATATTTTAAATACAAGCCTTTCTAGACTAGGTAT
ACTCATAAACATATGAGCAAAAGGATAGAGGAGATTACATTGCATCTTCTACAAATTTATTTATTGCCCT
TTACTGAAAAATTAAATAATGAGTACTAAATGATAAAAAGCGCTCAGTACAAGAAAGATTGCAAAAATAT
TGCATTCTTCATGAATTAAAGTTGCATATAAGGCATATTGAAAGTAATAGTACTAAAACAGCAGTTAGCG
AAAATTAATAGAATTATATTCGCAAGACAATTGTGACATTAAATTAAAAAATTGTAGAATTTTTACTATC
CTCTTTAACGCCATGAGCCTTTATAAAAAGGTTAAATTAGTTTTAACATTCTTTTTTTGAGTAAGAGTTT
ACAATTTATCAAAACCTGTGTTATTATATTCATTAGTTTCAATTTATTAGCATCTAGAGAAAAATCAATT
GGCAGTTACATTGTTGGAATTTATGAAGAAAAAGAATCTACAACGGAGAATAAGTTGCTGATCGCTTTCC
CTAAAATTGTATATTTTGCTGAGCTTATTTTGACATTTCGTTGAAGTTTTCTCTAATTCGCATTCATTTT
A
