>Addgene plasmid #78405 | pNXRVg-HACre | addgene partial sequence | sequence record 150422 | Cre-F 5'-tttacggcgctaaggatgac-3'
GCAAGCTGGTGGCTGGACCAATGTAAATATTGTCATGAACTATATCCGTAACCTGGATAGTGAAACAGGG
GCAATGGTGCGCCTGCTGGAAGATGGCGATTCTAGATGAGGCGCGCCACTTCTAAATAAGCGAATTTCTT
ATGATTTATGATTTTTATTATTAAATAAGTTATAAAAAAAATAAGTGTATACAAATTTTAAAGTGACTCT
TAGGTTTTAAAACGAAAATTCTTATTCTTGAGTAACTCTTTCCTGTAGGTCAGGTTGCTTTCTCAGGTAT
AGTATGAGGTCGCTCTTATTGACCACACCTCTACCGGCAGATCCGCTAGGGATAACAGGGTAATATAGAT
CTCGGCTATATGCAATCTCACCCTGAATATCTAAGAAATTACCAGTAACTTGTGGGTTCCTTGTAGTCGA
CTACAAAAACCGTATTTTTGATATATTTAGTCGAGAAGAATTATTCAGTTTGCAATTGAAAATGTCTTTC
AAAAAATTTCCTCGTCATTTACTATCCATTCGTGATCTTAGTCGCGGAGAGATTGTAAAGTTGATCGATC
GGTCTTCTGAAATTAAACAAGCTTATAAGCAGAATTTTCAGAATCGCCGTTCTGTTCAAATGAGTGGTTT
GTCGTCTCAGAATGTCGCCATGATCTTCAGTAAGCGTAGCACTCGTACTCGTGTATCAGTCGAAAGTGCT
GTCAGTTGCCTTGGCGGCAATGCCATGTTTTTAGGTAAAGATGATATCCAATTAGGAGTGAATGAGTCTT
TATACGATACTTCAAAAGTTATATCAAGTATGGTTT
